>Addgene plasmid #19606 | pCM3.12 | depositor full sequence | sequence record 9240 | Author sequence
CTTTCCTGCGTTATCCCCTGATTCTGTGGATAACCGTATTACCGCTAGCCAGGAAGAGTTTGTAGAAACG
CAAAAAGGCCATCCGTCAGGATGGCCTTCTGCTTAGTTTGATGCCTGGCAGTTTATGGCGGGCGTCCTGC
CCGCCACCCTCCGGGCCGTTGCTTCACAACGTTCAAATCCGCTCCCGGCGGATTTGTCCTACTCAGGAGA
GCGTTCACCGACAAACAACAGATAAAACGAAAGGCCCAGTCTTCCGACTGAGCCTTTCGTTTTATTTGAT
GCCTGGCAGTTCCCTACTCTCGCGTTAACGCTAGCATGGATCTCGGGCCCCAAATAATGATTTTATTTTG
ACTGATAGTGACCTGTTCGTTGCAACAAATTGATGAGCAATGCTTTTTTATAATGCCAAGTTTGTACAAA
AAAGCAGGCTCCATGTCCGACGAAGAAATTGACATCAGTACTGCTCTCAACAACAAGACTACACCAAAGA
AGAAATCGGTAAGCAAAGATCAGAAGTAGTCGTCTCGGCAGAGGTTGACATCATTTCTGACAATGGATAT
GACAACTTAGTCAACTTTGTTGGAGAAGATCCTATTGCTTGGCCGATATCTCACTTATGATTGATTATAG
CATGAACGAAACCTCATATTCGGAAAAGTATTAAATTTGGTGCCGCCTACCTGATTGCCTCGCTCCTGCT
TCCTGATACAATCCGCCATCAACACGATTGCAAATTACATTGAAACATTTTTTCAGCTCAAAAGAAACTC
CAACTCGCAAGAAGGTTATGAAAGTCCAGAGGAACGTGAGATTGTCTATCCATCAGTATTTGGAGCCATT
GGAACACCGATGGCCAAATCGGATAACGCAAAAGAATGGGACGAATGGAAAGAAAAAGAACGAAAAAAAG
ATAAAGCTGAATGGAAACGATATTTGAGATCCAAGTGGGATATGACTCAAGGCCACTTGCCGTTGGTTTC
CGATTCAGAGTTTTTGAAAGGAAGAAAGGAGCACAAAGAGTACAATTCAAAAGCTCGCATGGACAGTGAG
TTAATAATTAAATAGTTAATGGAAATTTTAAACCATTTTCAGTACTTGATGGCCTGGATGAGGTTAATGA
GGGATTCTTCAACTGCGGGAAAGGAGCGGCTATGAATATTCGTTATAATGATAAAAATGTTTCAAAGAAG
GGAGCAAAGAAGTTTGTAGCTACTGTTGGTAAGTGTAATCTCTGGTGAATAACGTCAAAAGTGCAATTGC
TAGTAAGACAAAACTAACGTTAAATGGAGGATCGGATTTGTGGATCTGCTAAATTCGATGCCATAACAAA
AAATGTCTAGAAGAGTCCTAAACCGAATTTCCCCAGTGAATATGCAAAAAAATTTTTCAGAAACCGCAAT
GAAGAAAGCAGGTAACCCGACAATGGAGCAGATGATGACGGATGATTTGGATGAAGATGAAGCTCGTGCT
GAAGCCGAATGGGAACGACAACGTGAACAGAGAAAGTTAGCTTCAAGAGCTTATGATGCTGCGATGGATG
AGCGTGTATGATATACTATCTACAAATTTCCATTTAAATTTCAAAATTACAGGAGGACGATGCAAAGTAT
GTACCTTGGGACGAGTACTGTCAAGAGATGGAGGAGCTTGGAAAAGAATTGAAGATTGGAGAAAAGCATT
ACAAAAAGGTTTAACTTTGAAATACTATACACTGTTGTAATGTTTTATTATAGTGGCTTGAAAAGAAGAT
GGATGAGAATAAGGTTACTCACAAATTCAATGCATATCAGTTGGATCTCAAGTGTCTCGATGAGGACGCT
TTTTCCAATAAGTGAGTTTGGAGAAATGATGAAAATGTTTAACATTAAAAATTTCAGAAAATCATTGAAA
AGTGTTGTGAGAAACGTTCAAAAGTTTTATAGAAAGATGCGTGAGCCGAAGAAGTGACTCGTGATGATTA
GCTTACTCGTGAAATATTGAACTATAGAAAGAGCAATAAAGCTTATTCGAATACTTACAATATTATTCTA
AACCAAATGCATTTCAACAATCAATATTTCAATATACATATAAAGTCACCTTTTTTTCTATCTACTCCTC
AATTTTTATTGTTGATCGATATCGAGTGCAAATTCAGAATTAACTAGAGATTTGAAACAGTGATAATGTG
CAACAAGTTTGCCATCGATCACACGACGCCTTTTAGGCACAACGTAGACTGGCCGGCTCTGTACGAGCAT
GTTGCACATAAATTCATCCCAAATTTGATTCCTATTCCGAAAATGCGCTTCAATTTGGTCCTAGCCGGGC
GTTCTGAGGTTCTTTGGAGCTTTTTTTTCATTTCGAATCTTTCAAAATGTTTTAAACCAAGAGTTGAATC
CTTTATTATATCACAGAAAAAACTTAAAAAAAAAGGAACAAAACAAAAACATTGAGATTTGTACAATACC
CATAATAAAATATCCCTAAAAAGTGAAAAGAGAAACAAGACCCAGCTTTCTTGTACAAAGTGGGCATTAT
AAGAAAGCATTGCTTATCAATTTGTTGCAACGAACAGGTCACTATCAGTCAAAATAAAATCATTATTTGC
CATCCAGCTGCAGCTCTGGCCCGTGTCTCAAAATCTCTGATGTTACATTGCACAAGATAAAAATATATCA
TCATGAACAATAAAACTGTCTGCTTACATAAACAGTAATACAAGGGGTGTTATGAGCCATATTCAACGGG
AAACGTCGAGGCCGCGATTAAATTCCAACATGGATGCTGATTTATATGGGTATAAATGGGCTCGCGATAA
TGTCGGGCAATCAGGTGCGACAATCTATCGCTTGTATGGGAAGCCCGATGCGCCAGAGTTGTTTCTGAAA
CATGGCAAAGGTAGCGTTGCCAATGATGTTACAGATGAGATGGTCAGACTAAACTGGCTGACGGAATTTA
TGCCTCTTCCGACCATCAAGCATTTTATCCGTACTCCTGATGATGCATGGTTACTCACCACTGCGATCCC
CGGAAAAACAGCATTCCAGGTATTAGAAGAATATCCTGATTCAGGTGAAAATATTGTTGATGCGCTGGCA
GTGTTCCTGCGCCGGTTGCATTCGATTCCTGTTTGTAATTGTCCTTTTAACAGCGATCGCGTATTTCGTC
TCGCTCAGGCGCAATCACGAATGAATAACGGTTTGGTTGATGCGAGTGATTTTGATGACGAGCGTAATGG
CTGGCCTGTTGAACAAGTCTGGAAAGAAATGCATAAACTTTTGCCATTCTCACCGGATTCAGTCGTCACT
CATGGTGATTTCTCACTTGATAACCTTATTTTTGACGAGGGGAAATTAATAGGTTGTATTGATGTTGGAC
GAGTCGGAATCGCAGACCGATACCAGGATCTTGCCATCCTATGGAACTGCCTCGGTGAGTTTTCTCCTTC
ATTACAGAAACGGCTTTTTCAAAAATATGGTATTGATAATCCTGATATGAATAAATTGCAGTTTCATTTG
ATGCTCGATGAGTTTTTCTAATCAGAATTGGTTAATTGGTTGTAACACTGGCAGAGCATTACGCTGACTT
GACGGGACGGCGCAAGCTCATGACCAAAATCCCTTAACGTGAGTTTTCGTTCCACTGAGCGTCAGACCCC
GTAGAAAAGATCAAAGGATCTTCTTGAGATCCTTTTTTTCTGCGCGTAATCTGCTGCTTGCAAACAAAAA
AACCACCGCTACCAGCGGTGGTTTGTTTGCCGGATCAAGAGCTACCAACTCTTTTTCCGAAGGTAACTGG
CTTCAGCAGAGCGCAGATACCAAATACTGTCCTTCTAGTGTAGCCGTAGTTAGGCCACCACTTCAAGAAC
TCTGTAGCACCGCCTACATACCTCGCTCTGCTAATCCTGTTACCAGTGGCTGCTGCCAGTGGCGATAAGT
CGTGTCTTACCGGGTTGGACTCAAGACGATAGTTACCGGATAAGGCGCAGCGGTCGGGCTGAACGGGGGG
TTCGTGCACACAGCCCAGCTTGGAGCGAACGACCTACACCGAACTGAGATACCTACAGCGTGAGCTATGA
GAAAGCGCCACGCTTCCCGAAGGGAGAAAGGCGGACAGGTATCCGGTAAGCGGCAGGGTCGGAACAGGAG
AGCGCACGAGGGAGCTTCCAGGGGGAAACGCCTGGTATCTTTATAGTCCTGTCGGGTTTCGCCACCTCTG
ACTTGAGCGTCGATTTTTGTGATGCTCGTCAGGGGGGCGGAGCCTATGGAAAAACGCCAGCAACGCGGCC
TTTTTACGGTTCCTGGCCTTTTGCTGGCCTTTTGCTCACATGTT
Features (pLannotate 1.2.2; 11 found; start..end, strand, type, name):
      1..46      +  rep_origin     RSF ori (fragment): Plasmids containing the RSF 1030 origin of replication can be propagated in E. coli cells that contain additional plasmids with compatible origins.
     73..100     -  terminator     rrnB T2 terminator: transcription terminator T2 from the E. coli rrnB gene
    232..275     +  terminator     rrnB T1 terminator: Escherichia coli rrnB; transcription terminator T1 from the E. coli rrnB gene
    332..416     +  protein_bind   attL3 (fragment): mutant version of attL; recombination site for the Gateway® LR reaction LR Clonase™
    407..427     +  protein_bind   attB1: mutant version of attB; core recombination site for the Gateway® BP reaction BP Clonase™
    433..1044    +  CDS            spe-11 (fragment): SPE11_CAEEL - Experimental evidence at transcript level: Swiss-Prot protein existence level 2. Paternally sperm-supplied factor required for embryogenesis (PubMed:8565851, PubMed:20971008). Plays a role in preventing polyspermy possibly by promoting the formation of a continuous and cohesive eggshell chitin layer (PubMed:20971008). From Caenorhabditis elegans.
   1390..1944    +  CDS            spe-11 (fragment): SPE11_CAEEL - Experimental evidence at transcript level: Swiss-Prot protein existence level 2. Paternally sperm-supplied factor required for embryogenesis (PubMed:8565851, PubMed:20971008). Plays a role in preventing polyspermy possibly by promoting the formation of a continuous and cohesive eggshell chitin layer (PubMed:20971008). From Caenorhabditis elegans.
   2493..2513    -  protein_bind   attB2: mutant version of attB; core recombination site for the Gateway® BP reaction BP Clonase™
   2504..2588    -  protein_bind   attL4 (fragment): mutant version of attL; recombination site for the Gateway® LR reaction LR Clonase™
   2712..3521    +  CDS            KanR: aminoglycoside phosphotransferase; aph(3')-Ia; confers resistance to kanamycin in bacteria or G418 (Geneticin®) in eukaryotes
   3664..4252    +  rep_origin     ori: high-copy-number ColE1/pMB1/pBR322/pUC origin of replication
