[The description below was written by a language model from this plasmid's Addgene catalogue record and pLannotate feature annotations shown in this document.]
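Description:
pCM3.12 is a Gateway entry clone built in the pDONR201 donor backbone. It carries the Caenorhabditis elegans spe-11 open reading frame together with its 3' region, an insert of about 2.06 kb in a 4.3 kb plasmid. It is catalogued as a worm expression construct, but the plasmid contains no annotated promoter for the insert, so it is best understood as a building block for assembling nematode expression vectors, not as a transgene ready for expression. It is propagated in E. coli through a high-copy ColE1/pUC-type origin and selected with kanamycin via the aph(3')-Ia resistance gene. A short fragment annotated as RSF ori at the start of the record is probably only sequence similarity at the edge of that origin.

The insert was introduced by a BP recombination that consumed the attP1 and attP2 sites of the donor vector. This leaves attL-type sites flanking the cargo. The annotation software labels these as attL3 and attL4 fragments overlapping attB1 and attB2 cores, which most likely represent the attL1 and attL2 sites expected for this backbone. The rrnB T1 and T2 terminators upstream insulate the cloning site from read-through transcription in bacteria. The spe-11 coding sequence is annotated as two fragments separated by an unannotated gap of a few hundred bases, consistent with a genomic copy containing an intron, and roughly 550 bp of downstream sequence follows before the second att site, matching the "ORF+3'" description.

SPE-11 is a paternally supplied sperm factor required for embryogenesis, with a role in preventing polyspermy and in eggshell formation. An LR reaction can move the cassette into a destination vector that supplies a promoter or tag, though the record does not state the specific intended use.
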