Addgene plasmid #19606: pCM3.12
Depositing lab: Geraldine Seydoux. Depositing organization: Johns Hopkins University and School of Medicine.
Backbone
  Vector backbone: pDONR201
  Backbone size w/o insert (bp): 2257
  Vector type: Worm Expression
Growth in bacteria
  Bacterial resistance: Kanamycin, 50 μg/mL
  Growth temperature: 37°C
  Growth strain: DH5alpha
  Copy number: Unknown
Gene/Insert
  Gene/Insert name: spe-11 ORF+3' in pDONR201
  Species: C. elegans (nematode)
  Insert size (bp): 2059
  GenBank ID: CEU36483
  Entrez Gene: spe-11
  Cloning method: Gateway Cloning; 5′ cloning site attP1 (destroyed during cloning); 3′ cloning site attP2 (destroyed during cloning)
  Sequencing primers: 5′ n/a
Terms and licenses: Academic/Nonprofit Terms; Industry Terms: Not Available to Industry
How to cite: pCM3.12 was a gift from Geraldine Seydoux (Addgene plasmid # 19606 ; http://n2t.net/addgene:19606 ; RRID:Addgene_19606)
