>Addgene plasmid #19606 | pCM3.12 | addgene partial sequence | sequence record 25354 | 19606 with pDONR201F (TCGCGTTAACGCTAGCATGGATCTC)
GNNNNNNNNATTTTATTTTGACTGATAGTGACCTGTTCGTTGCAACAAATTGATGAGCAATGCTTTTTTA
TAATGCCAACTTTGTACAAAAAAGCAGGCTCCATGTCCGACGAAGAAATTGACATCAGTACTGCTCTCAA
CAACAAGACTACACCAAAGAAGAAATCGGTAAGCAAAGATCAGAAGTAGTCGTCTCGGCAGAGGTTGACA
TCATTTCTGACAATGGATATGACAACTTAGTCAACTTTGTTGGAGAAGATCCTATTGCTTGGCCGATATC
TCACTTATGATTGATTATAGCATGAACGAAACCTCATATTCGGAAAAGTATTAAATTTGGTGCCGCCTAC
CTGATTGCCTCGCTCCTGCTTCCTGATACAATCCGCCATCAACACGATTGCAAATTACATTGAAACATTT
TTTCAGCTCAAAAGAAACTCCAACTCGCAAGAAGGTTATGAAAGTCCAGAGGAACGTGAGATTGTCTATC
CATCAGTATTTGGAGCCATTGGAACACCGATGGCCAAATCGGATAACGCAAAAGAATGGGACGAATGGAA
AGAAAAAGAACGAAAAAAAGATAAAGCTGAATGGAAACGATATTTGAGATCCAAGTGGGATATGACTCAA
GGCCACTTGCCGTTGGTTTCCGATTCAGAGTTTTTGAAAGGAAGAAANNNNNNNNAAAGAGTANANTTCA
AAAGCTCGCATGGNNNNGNGAGTTANTNNNTAANTAGTTAATGGAAATTTNANCCNTTTTCAGTACTTGA
TGGCCNGGNTGNNGTNANGANGGATNCNTCA
